Addgene plasmid #129506: pNCST-AvicFP3
Purpose: Expresses AvicFP3 constitutively in E. coli (most strains)
Depositing lab: Nathan Shaner. Depositing organization: Scintillon Institute. Publication: Aequorea's secrets revealed: New fluorescent proteins with unique properties for bioimaging and biosensing. Lambert GG, Depernet H, Gotthard G, Schultz DT, Navizet I, Lambert T, Adams SR, Torreblanca-Zanca A, Chu M, Bindels DS, Levesque V, Nero Moffatt J, Salih A, Royant A, Shaner NC. PLoS Biol. 2020 Nov 2;18(11):e3000936. doi: 10.1371/journal.pbio.3000936. eCollection 2020 Nov. PubMed 33137097.
Backbone
  Vector backbone: pNCST
  Backbone size w/o insert (bp): 2900
  Total vector size (bp): 3600
  Vector type: Bacterial Expression
Growth in bacteria
  Bacterial resistance: Ampicillin, 100 μg/mL
  Growth temperature: 37°C
  Growth strain: DH5alpha
  Copy number: High Copy
Gene/Insert
  Gene/Insert name: AvicFP3 (alt name: Aequorea victoria FP3)
  Species: Aequorea victoria
  Promoter: synthetic constitutive (stationary phase) promoter + T7 promoter upstream
  Cloning method: Gibson Cloning
  Sequencing primers: 5′ T7 promoter; 3′ T7 terminator
Terms and licenses: Academic/Nonprofit Terms; Industry Terms: Not Available to Industry
Depositor comments: Expression from this vector is best in fast-growing E. coli strains.
How to cite: pNCST-AvicFP3 was a gift from Nathan Shaner (Addgene plasmid # 129506 ; http://n2t.net/addgene:129506 ; RRID:Addgene_129506)
