[The description below was written by a language model from this plasmid's Addgene catalogue record and pLannotate feature annotations shown in this document.]
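Description:
pNCST-AvicFP3 is a small (about 3.6 kb) bacterial expression plasmid that produces AvicFP3, a green fluorescent protein from the jellyfish Aequorea victoria, constitutively in E. coli. It is built on the pNCST backbone and propagates at high copy from a ColE1/pUC-type origin, with selection by ampicillin through the β-lactamase (AmpR) gene and its own promoter. An f1 phage origin is also present, which in principle permits single-stranded DNA production. Short lacZα and lacI fragments appear in the annotation and are most likely non-functional remnants of the vector's ancestry.

According to the record, expression is driven by a synthetic constitutive (stationary phase) promoter with a T7 promoter upstream. Only the T7 promoter is picked up in the feature table, so the synthetic promoter presumably lies in the unannotated stretch between it and the T7 gene 10 ribosome binding site. No inducer or T7 polymerase-expressing strain is therefore needed, and the depositor notes that expression works in most strains and is best in fast-growing ones. The AvicFP3 coding sequence is preceded by an N-terminal leader annotated as a partial His-containing tag, the T7 gene 10 leader peptide, an Xpress epitope/enterokinase fragment and a partial TEV protease site. This arrangement suggests affinity purification, detection and tag removal, although several of these are only fragmentary matches. A T7 terminator follows the open reading frame; the short "SET1" match just before it is probably vector-derived sequence rather than a functional fusion. The plasmid was made by Gibson assembly and serves for simple production and characterisation of AvicFP3 as part of a study of new Aequorea fluorescent proteins for bioimaging and biosensing.
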