Features (pLannotate 1.2.2; 15 found; start..end, strand, type, name):
     20..38      +  promoter       T7 promoter: promoter for bacteriophage T7 RNA polymerase
    122..144     +  RBS            RBS: efficient ribosome binding site from bacteriophage T7 gene 10 (Olins and Rangwala, 1989)
    164..184     +  CDS            capTEV™ (fragment): composite tag for in vivo biotinylation, TEV protease cleavage, and 6xHis tagging
    185..217     +  CDS            T7 tag (gene 10 leader): leader peptide from bacteriophage T7 gene 10 promotes efficient translation in E. coli
    221..243     +  CDS            Xpress™ tag (fragment): Xpress™ epitope tag, including an enterokinase recognition and cleavage site
    257..275     +  CDS            TEV site (fragment): tobacco etch virus (TEV) protease recognition and cleavage site
    278..973     +  CDS            AvicFP3: AvicFP3 is a basic (constitutively fluorescent) green fluorescent protein published in 2019, derived from Aequorea victoria.
    988..1037    +  CDS            SET1 (fragment): solubility-enhancement tag derived from T7 phage gene 10B
   1045..1092    +  terminator     T7 terminator: transcription terminator for bacteriophage T7 RNA polymerase
   1118..1184    +  CDS            lacZα (fragment): LacZα fragment of β-galactosidase; lacZ fragment
   1189..1617    +  rep_origin     f1 ori (sequence partly withheld): f1 bacteriophage origin of replication; arrow indicates direction of (+) strand synthesis
   1670..1774    +  promoter       AmpR promoter: bla
   1775..2635    +  CDS            AmpR: β-lactamase; bla; confers resistance to ampicillin, carbenicillin, and related antibiotics
   2806..3394    +  rep_origin     ori: high-copy-number ColE1/pMB1/pBR322/pUC origin of replication
   3577..3630    +  CDS            lacI (fragment): lac repressor; lacI; The lac repressor binds to the lac operator to inhibit transcription in E. coli. This inhibition can be relieved by adding lactose or isopropyl-β-D-thiogalactopyranoside (IPTG).
>Addgene plasmid #129506 | pNCST-AvicFP3 | addgene full sequence | sequence record 271858 | Addgene NGS Result
GATCTCGATCCCGCGAAATTAATACGACTCACTATAGGGAGACCACAACGGTTTCCCTCTAGAATCACCG
AGTTTATTCTTGACACCTGATGCGATGAATGATATAATAGGAAAGTACTGTTTTGTTTAACTTTAAGAAG
GAGATATACATATGCGGGGTTCTCATCATCATCATCATCATGGTATGGCTAGCATGACTGGTGGACAGCA
AATGGGTCGGGATCTGTACGACGATGACGATAACGATCCGCTCGAGGAAAACCTGTACTTCCAGGGTATG
AACTGCGGTGCTCTGCTGTTCAAGCAGAAGATCCCTTTCATCGTTGAACTGGACGGTGACGTTAACGGTC
AGGTTTTCTCTGTTCGTGGTAACGGTTTCGGTGACGGTTCTACCGGTAAGATCGAAATCAAGTTCGTTTG
CACCACCGGTGAAATCCCTGTTGCTTGGGAATCTCTGGTTTGCTCTCTGGCTTACGGTGCTCTGGTTTTC
ACCAAGTACCCTTCTAACATCAACGACTTCTTCAAGTCTACCATGCCTAAGGGTTACATCCAGGAACGTA
AGATCACCTTCGAAAACGACGGTCAGTACGAAACCCGTGCTGAAGTTACCTACGAAAACGGTGCTCTGTA
CAACCGTGTTAAGCTGAACGGTTCTGGTTTCCGTAAGGACGGTAACATCCTGGGTAAGAAGCTGGACGCT
ACCTCTCTGGGTACCTGCATCTACATCATGTCTAACGACCAGGGTAACGGTCTGAAGGGTGTTTACAACA
AGGCTTACAAGGTTATCGGTGGTAACCGTCAGCTGGCTTCTCATCAGCAGACCCATACCCCTATCGGTGA
CGGTCTGGTTTCTATCCCTGACTACCATGTTATGCATAACCATACCTCTTGCTCTAAGGACCCTACCGAA
CCTCGTGACCATCTGATCCTGAAGGAATCTGTTACCGCTGTTGACTGCCAGACCGCTTACATGTGACGTT
TGATCCGGCTGCTAACAAAGCCCGAAAGGAAGCTGAGTTGGCTGCTGCCACCGCTGAGCAATAACTAGCA
TAACCCCTTGGGGCCTCTAAACGGGTCTTGAGGGGTTTTTTGCTGAAAGGAGGAACTATATCCGGATCTG
GCGTAATAGCGAAGAGGCCCGCACCGATCGCCCTTCCCAACAGTTGCGCAGCCTGAATGGCGAATGGG
[124 nt withheld, positions 1189-1312]
C
[91 nt withheld, positions 1314-1404]
A
[49 nt withheld, positions 1406-1454]
CCTTTGACGTTGGAGTCCACGTTCTTT
[37 nt withheld, positions 1482-1518]
ACCCTATCTCGGTCTATTCTTTTGATTTATAAGGGATTTTGCCGATTTCGGCCTATTGGTTAAAAAATGA
GCTGATTTAACAAAAATTTAACGCGAATTTTAACAAAATATTAACGCTTACAATTTAGGTGGCACTTTTC
GGGGAAATGTGCGCGGAACCCCTATTTGTTTATTTTTCTAAATACATTCAAATATGTATCCGCTCATGAG
ACAATAACCCTGATAAATGCTTCAATAATATTGAAAAAGGAAGAGTATGAGTATTCAACATTTCCGTGTC
GCCCTTATTCCCTTTTTTGCGGCATTTTGCCTTCCTGTTTTTGCTCACCCAGAAACGCTGGTGAAAGTAA
AAGATGCTGAAGATCAGTTGGGTGCACGAGTGGGTTACATCGAACTGGATCTCAACAGCGGTAAGATCCT
TGAGAGTTTTCGCCCCGAAGAACGTTTTCCAATGATGAGCACTTTTAAAGTTCTGCTATGTGGCGCGGTA
TTATCCCGTATTGACGCCGGGCAAGAGCAACTCGGTCGCCGCATACACTATTCTCAGAATGACTTGGTTG
AGTACTCACCAGTCACAGAAAAGCATCTTACGGATGGCATGACAGTAAGAGAATTATGCAGTGCTGCCAT
AACCATGAGTGATAACACTGCGGCCAACTTACTTCTGACAACGATCGGAGGACCGAAGGAGCTAACCGCT
TTTTTGCACAACATGGGGGATCATGTAACTCGCCTTGATCGTTGGGAACCGGAGCTGAATGAAGCCATAC
CAAACGACGAGCGTGACACCACGATGCCTGTAGCAATGGCAACAACGTTGCGCAAACTATTAACTGGCGA
ACTACTTACTCTAGCTTCCCGGCAACAATTAATAGACTGGATGGAGGCGGATAAAGTTGCAGGACCACTT
CTGCGCTCGGCCCTTCCGGCTGGCTGGTTTATTGCTGATAAATCTGGAGCCGGTGAGCGTGGGTCTCGCG
GTATCATTGCAGCACTGGGGCCAGATGGTAAGCCCTCCCGTATCGTAGTTATCTACACGACGGGGAGTCA
GGCAACTATGGATGAACGAAATAGACAGATCGCTGAGATAGGTGCCTCACTGATTAAGCATTGGTAACTG
TCAGACCAAGTTTACTCATATATACTTTAGATTGATTTAAAACTTCATTTTTAATTTAAAAGGATCTAGG
TGAAGATCCTTTTTGATAATCTCATGACCAAAATCCCTTAACGTGAGTTTTCGTTCCACTGAGCGTCAGA
CCCCGTAGAAAAGATCAAAGGATCTTCTTGAGATCCTTTTTTTCTGCGCGTAATCTGCTGCTTGCAAACA
AAAAAACCACCGCTACCAGCGGTGGTTTGTTTGCCGGATCAAGAGCTACCAACTCTTTTTCCGAAGGTAA
CTGGCTTCAGCAGAGCGCAGATACCAAATACTGTTCTTCTAGTGTAGCCGTAGTTAGGCCACCACTTCAA
GAACTCTGTAGCACCGCCTACATACCTCGCTCTGCTAATCCTGTTACCAGTGGCTGCTGCCAGTGGCGAT
AAGTCGTGTCTTACCGGGTTGGACTCAAGACGATAGTTACCGGATAAGGCGCAGCGGTCGGACTGAACGG
GGGGTTCGTGCACACAGCCCAGCTTGGAGCGAACGACCTACACCGAACTGAGATACCTACAGCGTGAGCT
ATGAGAAAGCGCCACGCTTCCCGAAGGGAGAAAGGCGGACAGGTATCCGGTAAGCGGCAGGGTCGGAACA
GGAGAGCGCACGAGGGAGCTTCCAGGGGGAAACGCCTGGTATCTTTATAGTCCTGTCGGGTTTCGCCACC
TCTGACTTGAGCGTCGATTTTTGTGATGCTCGTCAGGGGGGCGGAGCCTATGGAAAAACGCCAGCAACGC
GGCCTTTTTACGGTTCCTGGCCTTTTGCTGGCCTTTTGCTCACATGTTCTTTCCTGCGTTATCCCCTGAT
TCTGTGGATAACCGTATTACCGCCTTTGAGTGAGCTGATACCGCTCGCCGCAGCCGAACGACCGAGCGCA
GCGAGTCAGTGAGCGAGGAAGCGGAAGAGCGCCCAATACGCAAACCGCCTCTCCCCGCGCGTTGGCCGAT
TCATTAATGCAG
